>Addgene plasmid #154333 | pJW1886 | depositor full sequence | sequence record 298642 | pJW1886 sequence 9210 bps
CTTTCCTGCGTTATCCCCTGATTCTGTGGATAACCGTATTACCGCCTTTGAGTGAGCTGATACCGCTCGC
CGCAGCCGAACGACCGAGCGCAGCGAGTCAGTGAGCGAGGAAGCGGAAGAGCGCCCAATACGCAAACCGC
CTCTCCCCGCGCGTTGGCCGATTCATTAATGCAGCTGGCACGACAGGTTTCCCGACTGGAAAGCGGGCAG
TGAGCGCAACGCAATTAATACGCGTACCGCTAGCCAGGAAGAGTTTGTAGAAACGCAAAAAGGCCATCCG
TCAGGATGGCCTTCTGCTTAGTTTGATGCCTGGCAGTTTATGGCGGGCGTCCTGCCCGCCACCCTCCGGG
CCGTTGCTTCACAACGTTCAAATCCGCTCCCGGCGGATTTGTCCTACTCAGGAGAGCGTTCACCGACAAA
CAACAGATAAAACGAAAGGCCCAGTCTTCCGACTGAGCCTTTCGTTTTATTTGATGCCTGGCAGTTCCCT
ACTCTCGCGTTAACGCTAGCATGGATGTTTTCCCAGTCACGACGTTGTAAAACGACGGCCAGTCTTAAGC
TCGGGCCCCAAATAATGCTCTTCGGCGGGTGGCGGTGGATCGGGAGGAGGAGGTTCGGGTGGCGGAGGCA
GTGGAGGTGGCGGAAGTGGCGGCGGTGGTTCAGGAGGAGGCGGATCCATGGTCTCCAAAGGAGAAGCTGT
GATCAAGGAGTTCATGCGCTTCAAGGTTCACATGGAAGGAAGCATGAATGGTCACGAGTTCGAAATCGAA
GGAGAAGGGGAGGGCCGCCCGTACGAGGGAACTCAGACCGCCAAGCTGAAGGTCACCAAGGGAGGTAAGT
TTGTGATAATCCAATTTCAATTCGCAATGGTCATCGTTTTTTCAGGACCACTTCCATTCTCATGGGATAT
TCTCTCCCCACAATTCATGTACGGCTCCCGTGCTTTCATCAAACACCCAGCCGACATTCCAGATTACTAC
AAGCAATCTTTCCCAGAAGGCTTCAAGTGGGAGCGTGTGATGAACTTCGAGGATGGTGGAGCAGTTACAG
TAACTCAGGACACTTCTCTCGAGGTAAGTTTTTACTCCGCTTTTAACAATGGTTGTTTGACATCATTTTT
TCAGGATGGCACTTTGATCTACAAGGTCAAGCTCCGTGGTACCAATTTCCCACCAGATGGACCAGTTATG
CAGAAGAAGACGATGGGATGGGAGGCTTCCACCGAACGATTGTACCCAGAAGATGGAGTTCTCAAGGGAG
ACATCAAAATGGCGTTACGCCTCAAGGACGGAGGTAAGTTTGATGAAACGGTTTCGTCTTATATACACTA
ATGGTACTTTTCAGGACGTTACCTGGCGGATTTCAAGACCACATACAAGGCAAAGAAGCCAGTTCAAATG
CCAGGAGCATATAACGTTGACCGCAAGCTTGATATTACTTCCCATAATGAAGACTACACAGTTGTAGAAC
AATACGAACGATCCGAGGGACGTCATTCGACCGGAGGAATGGACGAGCTGTACAAGGTAAGTTTAAAATA
ACTTCGTATAATGTATACTATACGAAGTTATTTTCAGGGAGAGCAAAAGCTTATCTCCGAGGAGGACCTC
TAAGGATGATCGACGCCAACGTCGTTGAATTTTCAAATTTTAAATACTGAATATTTGTTTTTTTTCCTAT
TATTTATTTATTCTCTTTGTGTTTTTTTTCTTGCTTTCTAAAAAATTAATTCAATCCAAATCTAAACATT
TTTTTTTCTCTTTCCGTCTCCCAATTCGTATTCCGCTCCTCTCATCTGAACACAATGTGCAAGTTTATTT
ATCTTCTCGCTTTCATTTCATTAGGACGTGGGGGGAATTGGTGGAAGGGGGAAACACACAAAAGGATGAT
GGAAATGAAATAAGGACACACAATATGCAACAACATTCAATTCAGAAATATGGAGGAAGGTTTAAAAGAA
AACATAAAAATATATAGAGGAGGAAGGAAACTAGCTGCCCTCGATTGTCTATCTTCCATTCTCACCAAGT
TTCAACAACTTTATTCAGTCATTCTTCTCTGGTTCATTTCCCAACCAATCTTCCCGAATAAAGCCCATCT
GTCCTTTCGGCCACATTCCTCACCTACATCCGTACTCCTTATCTCCCGTTCTTATCCAGTCTTTTATCGT
CTCTGCGTCTCGCACACTGTCTCGTCGGTAATGTAAAAAAAAAACAAAAAAAACTTGAAAACTTGCGGAA
AGATTTCCTAATAAAAGGAGACGAATCCGGTAGGAAATCGACAAGTCTCTGCTTCTCGAAGACTAGGTGA
GTTACATTTCTTTGGCCGAATTATTTTGAAATCCTAAATTTGATAATTTCAGAGATGTCTGTAAAACTTG
CGTGTTATGTGACGGCTTCGGTCACTGTCGCCACTCTTATGGTATGCTTCATGACCATGTCAACCATCTA
CTCGGAGGTTGATGGATTCAGAGAGAAGCTTGATACCGAGATGAATGTGTTCAGAGTGAGTTAAATTATA
TTTTGAATTTTAAATAATTTTTAATTTTCTAGCAATCTACCAATGGATTGTGGAAGGACATAGTTGTCAT
CGGAAGATCTAGCAAGCGTGTCCGTTGTCAATATGAAGAGACCAACGCTACCCCAACTCCACATGCTGAT
GGATCCCCATCTGCTCCACCAGGTCAACCACCAGCAGTTCCACCAGTCTTCAACCAGCCAAAGACTCCAA
ATGGAGCCAATGGAAATGGACCAACCTGCAACTGCAATGCTGATAACAAGTGCCCAGCTGGACCATCCGG
ACCAAAGGGAGTTCCAGGAGTTCCAGGACTCGACGGAGTTCCAGGACTTGACGGTGTTCCAGGAGTTGGA
GCTGATGATATCGCTCCACAACGCGAGTCTGTCGGATGCTTCACTTGCCCACAAGGACCAGTTGGACCAC
CAGGAGCTCTTGGAAGACCAGGACCACGTGGACTTCCAGGACCAAGAGGACAAAATGGAAACCCAGGAAG
AGATGGACAACCAGGACATCCAGGAGAGCAAGGATCATCCGGTCAAATCGGAAAGATCGGAGAGCCAGGA
CCACCAGGAGAGAAGGGACGCGACGCCGAGCATCCAATCGGAAGACCAGGACCAAAGGGACCAAGAGGAG
ATCAAGGACCAACAGGACCAGCTGGACAGAACGGTCTTCACGGACCACCAGGAGAGCCAGGAACCGTTGG
ACCAGAAGGACCATCTGGAAAGCAAGGACGTCAAGGACCAGACGGAACCCAGGGAGAGACTGGACCAGAC
GGAAGACCAGGAAAGGATGCCGAGTACTGCCAGTGCCCAGACAAGTCTCCACCATCAGAGGCTGTCAACG
CCAACCGTGGATACAGAAATATCTAAATTGTTGGTGTTTTCTAATAAAATATTTGAGATTCAGTGAGACT
TTTTTCTTGGCGGCACAATAAAGTTTCCTCTTTTTGTTGGGTCACTCAACGAACACAATACAAATATTTG
AGCGCTCGCATTTTTCTCAACCTTTCGGGTTTAAAGCACTTCAAAATGGAATTGAAGAGAGATTGTGAAA
GTACATCAGACAGAATCACATTTTGATAGCATTCACTTCACTCAGATGCAAACTTTTCAGTGACTATAAA
AAGTCATAAAATAATAACATTAAAAAAGCAAATAAATTAGCGAGAGAATTTTTTGACAAAAAGAAAGAAG
AGTGATAGAGAAGAAGGGAATGCTTGAAAGGATTTTGCATTTATCTTAATCACCGTCTTCGAGAAGACGA
ACCATGGCGCCAGTTTCAGAATCCAAGTTTCTAATATAGTTCATCACAATGTTGACGTTGGTCCAACCTC
CGGCTTGCATAATCTCTGGGATGGAAACTCCAGCGCGAGCCATGTCACGGGCAGCTCCGACACGGGCGGA
ATGTCCAGACCAAGCCAAGTAACGTTGTCCGGAATCATCCTTGGCTCCGTAGATGAGACGGTGGGTAGCT
TCGAAGATTCCTGAAAATTTATTTTCAGCTTATTCTTAGCTAATATGTTGTTTAAACTTACCTTCAAGAG
CTCGAGTCGAGAGTTGTGATGTTGCACTCGGGGCAGCAACTCCGTTCTTGCGAACACGACAGAACAGGTA
GTTGTTTGGATCATCGGCGACTCCGGAAACCGAAATCCAGCGCTCAACGAGCTTGGTAACTCCAAGGGAG
AGCGCTTTTTCGACTCCGGCAGTCGAGACCAGCGTTTTTGTACGTCCGATGTGGATGAGCATTCTTCCTC
CGTCTGTGCGACTAATATCCTTGACGCGAATGCGGGCAATTTCGGCGATACGGAGAAGTGTGTTGTAAGC
AATTCCGAGGAAGGCGAGGTTTCGGATGTCCTGGCAACGATCGGAATTTTCCATAAGAGAACGGACCTGA
TCGAAGTCGGTTCTGAAAATTTCGTCAAGTCTTAGGATTGAATACATTAATATTTAAACTTACCTTTCGA
AGGCGAGGGCTTGCTTGGCTCTCTCTCCAGCATCAACATTTTCCTTGCGGATACGTCTCATTACGAGAGA
TACGGCATTAGAATCTGATGGGCGTGGAAGTCCAGATCGGCGATGGAGCATATTGAGCTGTCCGAGATGT
TGTTGGATCGTCTTCACCGCCAATCCACGAGCTTGGAGGTAGAGCAAGTAGTCACGAACGTCTTCTGGCT
CGGCTGGGAACCACTTGCGGTTGTTAAGCTTGCACCAGGCAGCCCAAGAACGGCACACTGAGAGAAGCAT
CTTCCAGGTGTGCTCGGAGAAGGCTTGTCTGTCACGGAACATATCCATGAGGTTCTTGCGAACTTCATCA
CTTGTCGCGTCAACTGGAAGTGCTGGAAGATTTTGATGAACAGTGAGAAGATTTGACATATTTTCGAAGT
TTTTTAGATGCACTAGAACAAAGCGTGTTGGCTTCCTCTGAGCCCGCTTTCCTTATATACCCGCATTCTG
CAGCCTTACAGAATGTTCTAGAAGGTCCTAGATGCATTCGTTTGAAAATACTCCCGGTGGGTGCAAAGAG
ACGCAGACGGAAAATGTATCTGGGTCTCTTTATTGTGTACACTACTTTTCCATGTACCGAATGTGAGTCG
CCCTCCTTTTGCAACAAGCAGCTCGAATGTTCTAGAAAAAGGTGGAAAATAGTATAAATACCGTTGAAAA
TAAATACCGAACAACATTTGCTCTAATTGTGAAATTAGAAATCTTCAAACTATAATCATGTCACTTTACC
ACTATTTCCGTCCAGCTCAACGTTCCGTTTTTGGTGATCATTTTTGCTTTCGTCGTAAATCTACACACGC
GTCTCTTCCGTGCGAGAGTCCAAGCCAGCAGCCAAATTCGTTGACTGAGTATTCAACGTTTATACGTTGT
CGGCAACGAGAAATAGGAAAATGCATCGGGAAATGTTCTTTTTTCGATTTTTTCCAAGGTTTTGACAAAT
TTTACCACGAATTTTGCTATGTTTTCAATTAAAAAATATGTTATTCAACTGTTTCTATGAGGAAAATAAG
GCTTTGCATGTAATTTTCTTATTCAGCATAATTTTTAATTAATTTGAATTTTCTGTCCTAACGTTTATTT
TGTTTTCTTGGTTATGACTGATCTGAAATTAATTTTTGAATTTTAAGGTAATATGTCAGGCGGTGCCGCA
AGTTTGTACAAAAAAGCAGGCTCCATGAAAAAGCCTGAACTCACCGCGACGTCTGTCGAGAAGTTTCTGA
TCGAAAAGTTCGACAGCGTCTCCGACCTGATGCAGCTCTCGGAGGGCGAAGAATCTCGTGCTTTCAGCTT
CGATGTAGGAGGGCGTGGATATGTCCTGCGGGTAAATAGCTGCGCCGATGGTTTCTACAAAGATCGTTAT
GTTTATCGGCACTTTGCATCGGCCGCGCTCCCGATTCCGGAAGTGCTTGACATTGGGGAATTCAGCGAGA
GCCTGACCTATTGCATCTCCCGCCGTGCACAGGGTGTCACGTTGCAAGACCTGCCTGAAACCGAACTGCC
CGCTGTTCTGCAGCCGGTCGCGGAGGCCATGGATGCGATCGCTGCGGCCGATCTTAGCCAGACGAGCGGG
TTCGGCCCATTCGGACCGCAAGGAATCGGTCAATACACTACATGGCGTGATTTCATATGCGCGATTGCTG
ATCCCCATGTGTATCACTGGCAAACTGTGATGGACGACACCGTCAGTGCGTCCGTCGCGCAGGCTCTCGA
TGAGCTGATGCTTTGGGCCGAGGACTGCCCCGAAGTCCGGCACCTCGTGCACGCGGATTTCGGCTCCAAC
AATGTCCTGACGGACAATGGCCGCATAACAGCGGTCATTGACTGGAGCGAGGCGATGTTCGGGGATTCCC
AATACGAGGTCGCCAACATCTTCTTCTGGAGGCCGTGGTTGGCTTGTATGGAGCAGCAGACGCGCTACTT
CGAGCGGAGGCATCCGGAGCTTGCAGGATCGCCGCGGCTCCGGGCGTATATGCTCCGCATTGGTCTTGAC
CAACTCTATCAGAGCTTGGTTGACGGCAATTTCGATGATGCAGCTTGGGCGCAGGGTCGATGCGACGCAA
TCGTCCGATCCGGAGCCGGGACTGTCGGGCGTACACAAATCGCCCGCAGAAGCGCGGCCGTCTGGACCGA
TGGCTGTGTAGAAGTACTCGCCGATAGTGGAAACCGACGCCCCAGCACTCGTCCGAGGGCAAAGGAATAG
ACCCAGCTTTCTTGTACAAAGTGGGTCCAATTACTCTTCAACATCCCTACATGCTCTTTCTCCCTGTGCT
CCCACCCCCTATTTTTGTTATTATCAAAAAACTTCTCTTAATTTCTTTGTTTTTTAGCTTCTTTTAAGTC
ACCTCTAACAATGAAATTGTGTAGATTCAAAAATAGAATTAATTCGTAATAAAAAGTCGAAAAAAATTGT
GCTCCCTCCCCCCATTAATAATAATTCTATCCCAAAATCTACACAATGTTCTGTGTACACTTCTTATGTT
TTTTACTTCTGATAAATTTTTTTGAAACATCATAGAAAAAACCGCACACAAAATACCTTATCATATGTTA
CGTTTCAGTTTATGACCGCAATTTTTAATAACTTCGTATAATGTATACTATACGAAGTTATTTTCAGGGT
GGCGGCAGCGGAGGAGAGAATCTGTACTTTCAATCCGGATCCGGAGGTGGCGGGATGCCTAAAGATCCAG
CCAAACCTCCGGCCAAGGCACAAGTTGTGGGATGGCCACCGGTGAGATCATACCGGAAGAACGTGATGGT
TTCCTGCCAAAAATCAAGCGGTGGCCCGGAGGCGGCGGCGTTCGTGAAGGGTGGTGGCGGTTCTGGCTCA
GGATCTGACTACAAAGACCATGACGGTGATTATAAAGATCATGATATCGATTACAAGGATGACGATGACA
AGACGCGAAGAGCGCCATCCAGCTGATATCCCCTATAGTGAGTCGTATTACATGGTCATAGCTGTTTCCT
GGCAGCTCTGGCCCGTGTCTCAAAATCTCTGATGTTACATTGCACAAGATAAAATAATATCATCATGAAC
AATAAAACTGTCTGCTTACATAAACAGTAATACAAGGGGTGTTATGAGCCATATTCAACGGGAAACGTCG
AGGCCGCGATTAAATTCCAACATGGATGCTGATTTATATGGGTATAAATGGGCTCGCGATAATGTCGGGC
AATCAGGTGCGACAATCTATCGCTTGTATGGGAAGCCCGATGCGCCAGAGTTGTTTCTGAAACATGGCAA
AGGTAGCGTTGCCAATGATGTTACAGATGAGATGGTCAGACTAAACTGGCTGACGGAATTTATGCCTCTT
CCGACCATCAAGCATTTTATCCGTACTCCTGATGATGCATGGTTACTCACCACTGCGATCCCCGGAAAAA
CAGCATTCCAGGTATTAGAAGAATATCCTGATTCAGGTGAAAATATTGTTGATGCGCTGGCAGTGTTCCT
GCGCCGGTTGCATTCGATTCCTGTTTGTAATTGTCCTTTTAACAGCGATCGCGTATTTCGTCTCGCTCAG
GCGCAATCACGAATGAATAACGGTTTGGTTGATGCGAGTGATTTTGATGACGAGCGTAATGGCTGGCCTG
TTGAACAAGTCTGGAAAGAAATGCATAAACTTTTGCCATTCTCACCGGATTCAGTCGTCACTCATGGTGA
TTTCTCACTTGATAACCTTATTTTTGACGAGGGGAAATTAATAGGTTGTATTGATGTTGGACGAGTCGGA
ATCGCAGACCGATACCAGGATCTTGCCATCCTATGGAACTGCCTCGGTGAGTTTTCTCCTTCATTACAGA
AACGGCTTTTTCAAAAATATGGTATTGATAATCCTGATATGAATAAATTGCAGTTTCATTTGATGCTCGA
TGAGTTTTTCTAATCAGAATTGGTTAATTGGTTGTAACACTGGCAGAGCATTACGCTGACTTGACGGGAC
GGCGCAAGCTCATGACCAAAATCCCTTAACGTGAGTTACGCGTCGTTCCACTGAGCGTCAGACCCCGTAG
AAAAGATCAAAGGATCTTCTTGAGATCCTTTTTTTCTGCGCGTAATCTGCTGCTTGCAAACAAAAAAACC
ACCGCTACCAGCGGTGGTTTGTTTGCCGGATCAAGAGCTACCAACTCTTTTTCCGAAGGTAACTGGCTTC
AGCAGAGCGCAGATACCAAATACTGTTCTTCTAGTGTAGCCGTAGTTAGGCCACCACTTCAAGAACTCTG
TAGCACCGCCTACATACCTCGCTCTGCTAATCCTGTTACCAGTGGCTGCTGCCAGTGGCGATAAGTCGTG
TCTTACCGGGTTGGACTCAAGACGATAGTTACCGGATAAGGCGCAGCGGTCGGGCTGAACGGGGGGTTCG
TGCACACAGCCCAGCTTGGAGCGAACGACCTACACCGAACTGAGATACCTACAGCGTGAGCTATGAGAAA
GCGCCACGCTTCCCGAAGGGAGAAAGGCGGACAGGTATCCGGTAAGCGGCAGGGTCGGAACAGGAGAGCG
CACGAGGGAGCTTCCAGGGGGAAACGCCTGGTATCTTTATAGTCCTGTCGGGTTTCGCCACCTCTGACTT
GAGCGTCGATTTTTGTGATGCTCGTCAGGGGGGCGGAGCCTATGGAAAAACGCCAGCAACGCGGCCTTTT
TACGGTTCCTGGCCTTTTGCTGGCCTTTTGCTCACATGTT
Features (pLannotate 1.2.2; 21 found; start..end, strand, type, name):
    121..213     +  CDS            lacI (fragment): lac repressor; lacI; The lac repressor binds to the lac operator to inhibit transcription in E. coli. This inhibition can be relieved by adding lactose or isopropyl-β-D-thiogalactopyranoside (IPTG).
    268..295     -  terminator     rrnB T2 terminator: transcription terminator T2 from the E. coli rrnB gene
    427..470     +  terminator     rrnB T1 terminator: Escherichia coli rrnB; transcription terminator T1 from the E. coli rrnB gene
    517..553     -  CDS            lacZα (fragment): LacZα fragment of β-galactosidase; lacZ fragment
    590..607     +  CDS            Twin-Strep-tag (fragment): two Strep-Tag®II moieties connected by a linker for enhanced binding to Strep-Tactin®, an engineered form of streptavidin (Schmidt et al., 2013)
    678..1526    +  CDS            mScarlet-I: mScarlet-I is a basic (constitutively fluorescent) red fluorescent protein published in 2016, derived from synthetic construct. It is reported to be a rapidly-maturing monomer with moderate acid sensitivity.
   1538..1571    -  protein_bind   loxP511: Cre-mediated recombination occurs in the 8-bp core sequence (GTATACAT). loxP511 sites are compatible with each other, but incompatible with wild-type loxP sites. Cre recombinase
   2365..2511    +  CDS            sqt-1 (fragment): SQT1_CAEEL - Also known as rol-5. Protein inferred from homology: Swiss-Prot protein existence level 3. Nematode cuticles are composed largely of collagen-like proteins. The cuticle functions both as an exoskeleton and as a barrier to protect the worm from its environment. This is a collagen critical for organismal morphogenesis. Mutations in sqt-1 can lengthen, shorten, or helically twist the entire animal. From Caenorhabditis elegans.
   2544..3383    +  CDS            sqt-1 (fragment): SQT1_CAEEL - Also known as rol-5. Protein inferred from homology: Swiss-Prot protein existence level 3. Nematode cuticles are composed largely of collagen-like proteins. The cuticle functions both as an exoskeleton and as a barrier to protect the worm from its environment. This is a collagen critical for organismal morphogenesis. Mutations in sqt-1 can lengthen, shorten, or helically twist the entire animal. From Caenorhabditis elegans.
   3427..3750    -  terminator     tbb-2 terminator: tbb-2; transcription terminator for the C. elegans tubulin beta-2 gene
   3759..4889    -  CDS            cre: RECR_BPP1 - Experimental evidence at protein level: Swiss-Prot protein existence level 1. Catalyzes site-specific recombination between two 34-base- pair LOXP sites. Its role is to maintain the phage genome as a monomeric unit-copy plasmid in the lysogenic state. From Escherichia phage P1 (Bacteriophage P1).
   5238..5288    +  CDS            hsp-16.1 (fragment): HSP11_CAEEL - Also known as hsp16-1b. Experimental evidence at transcript level: Swiss-Prot protein existence level 2. From Caenorhabditis elegans.
   5669..5689    +  protein_bind   attB1: mutant version of attB; core recombination site for the Gateway® BP reaction BP Clonase™
   5695..6720    +  CDS            HygR: aminoglycoside phosphotransferase from E. coli; aph(4)-Ia; confers resistance to hygromycin
   6724..6744    -  protein_bind   attB2: mutant version of attB; core recombination site for the Gateway® BP reaction BP Clonase™
   7098..7131    -  protein_bind   loxP511: Cre-mediated recombination occurs in the 8-bp core sequence (GTATACAT). loxP511 sites are compatible with each other, but incompatible with wild-type loxP sites. Cre recombinase
   7198..7330    +  CDS            mini-AID (fragment): minimal degron from the auxin-responsive IAA17 protein of Arabidopsis thaliana (Kubota et al., 2013) acts as an auxin-inducible degron (AID) in the presence of TIR1
   7357..7422    +  CDS            3xFLAG: three tandem FLAG® epitope tags, followed by an enterokinase cleavage site
   7452..7470    -  promoter       T7 promoter: promoter for bacteriophage T7 RNA polymerase
   7604..8413    +  CDS            KanR: aminoglycoside phosphotransferase; aph(3')-Ia; confers resistance to kanamycin in bacteria or G418 (Geneticin®) in eukaryotes
   8560..9148    +  rep_origin     ori: high-copy-number ColE1/pMB1/pBR322/pUC origin of replication
