>Addgene plasmid #154333 | pJW1886 | addgene full sequence | sequence record 318658 | Addgene NGS Result
TTCCTGCGTTATCCCCTGATTCTGTGGATAACCGTATTACCGCCTTTGAGTGAGCTGATACCGCTCGCCG
CAGCCGAACGACCGAGCGCAGCGAGTCAGTGAGCGAGGAAGCGGAAGAGCGCCCAATACGCAAACCGCCT
CTCCCCGCGCGTTGGCCGATTCATTAATGCAGCTGGCACGACAGGTTTCCCGACTGGAAAGCGGGCAGTG
AGCGCAACGCAATTAATACGCGTACCGCTAGCCAGGAAGAGTTTGTAGAAACGCAAAAAGGCCATCCGTC
AGGATGGCCTTCTGCTTAGTTTGATGCCTGGCAGTTTATGGCGGGCGTCCTGCCCGCCACCCTCCGGGCC
GTTGCTTCACAACGTTCAAATCCGCTCCCGGCGGATTTGTCCTACTCAGGAGAGCGTTCACCGACAAACA
ACAGATAAAACGAAAGGCCCAGTCTTCCGACTGAGCCTTTCGTTTTATTTGATGCCTGGCAGTTCCCTAC
TCTCGCGTTAACGCTAGCATGGATGTTTTCCCAGTCACGACGTTGTAAAACGACGGCCAGTCTTAAGCTC
GGGCCCCAAATAATGCTCTTCGGCGGGTGGCGGTGGATCGGGAGGAGGAGGTTCGGGTGGCGGAGGCAGT
GGAGGTGGCGGAAGTGGCGGCGGTGGTTCAGGAGGAGGCGGATCCATGGTCTCCAAAGGAGAAGCTGTGA
TCAAGGAGTTCATGCGCTTCAAGGTTCACATGGAAGGAAGCATGAATGGTCACGAGTTCGAAATCGAAGG
AGAAGGGGAGGGCCGCCCGTACGAGGGAACTCAGACCGCCAAGCTGAAGGTCACCAAGGGAGGTAAGTTT
GTGATAATCCAATTTCAATTCGCAATGGTCATCGTTTTTTCAGGACCACTTCCATTCTCATGGGATATTC
TCTCCCCACAATTCATGTACGGCTCCCGTGCTTTCATCAAACACCCAGCCGACATTCCAGATTACTACAA
GCAATCTTTCCCAGAAGGCTTCAAGTGGGAGCGTGTGATGAACTTCGAGGATGGTGGAGCAGTTACAGTA
ACTCAGGACACTTCTCTCGAGGTAAGTTTTTACTCCGCTTTTAACAATGGTTGTTTGACATCATTTTTTC
AGGATGGCACTTTGATCTACAAGGTCAAGCTCCGTGGTACCAATTTCCCACCAGATGGACCAGTTATGCA
GAAGAAGACGATGGGATGGGAGGCTTCCACCGAACGATTGTACCCAGAAGATGGAGTTCTCAAGGGAGAC
ATCAAAATGGCGTTACGCCTCAAGGACGGAGGTAAGTTTGATGAAACGGTTTCGTCTTATATACACTAAT
GGTACTTTTCAGGACGTTACCTGGCGGATTTCAAGACCACATACAAGGCAAAGAAGCCAGTTCAAATGCC
AGGAGCATATAACGTTGACCGCAAGCTTGATATTACTTCCCATAATGAAGACTACACAGTTGTAGAACAA
TACGAACGATCCGAGGGACGTCATTCGACCGGAGGAATGGACGAGCTGTACAAGGTAAGTTTAAAATAAC
TTCGTATAATGTATACTATACGAAGTTATTTTCAGGGAGAGCAAAAGCTTATCTCCGAGGAGGACCTCTA
AGGATGATCGACGCCAACGTCGTTGAATTTTCAAATTTTAAATACTGAATATTTGTTTTTTTTCCTATTA
TTTATTTATTCTCTTTGTGTTTTTTTTCTTGCTTTCTAAAAAATTAATTCAATCCAAATCTAAACATTTT
TTTTTCTCTTTCCGTCTCCCAATTCGTATTCCGCTCCTCTCATCTGAACACAATGTGCAAGTTTATTTAT
CTTCTCGCTTTCATTTCATTAGGACGTGGGGGGAATTGGTGGAAGGGGGAAACACACAAAAGGATGATGG
AAATGAAATAAGGACACACAATATGCAACAACATTCAATTCAGAAATATGGAGGAAGGTTTAAAAGAAAA
CATAAAAATATATAGAGGAGGAAGGAAACTAGCTGCCCTCGATTGTCTATCTTCCATTCTCACCAAGTTT
CAACAACTTTATTCAGTCATTCTTCTCTGGTTCATTTCCCAACCAATCTTCCCGAATAAAGCCCATCTGT
CCTTTCGGCCACATTCCTCACCTACATCCGTACTCCTTATCTCCCGTTCTTATCCAGTCTTTTATCGTCT
CTGCGTCTCGCACACTGTCTCGTCGGTAATGTAAAAAAAAAACAAAAAAAACTTGAAAACTTGCGGAAAG
ATTTCCTAATAAAAGGAGACGAATCCGGTAGGAAATCGACAAGTCTCTGCTTCTCGAAGACTAGGTGAGT
TACATTTCTTTGGCCGAATTATTTTGAAATCCTAAATTTGATAATTTCAGAGATGTCTGTAAAACTTGCG
TGTTATGTGACGGCTTCGGTCACTGTCGCCACTCTTATGGTATGCTTCATGACCATGTCAACCATCTACT
CGGAGGTTGATGGATTCAGAGAGAAGCTTGATACCGAGATGAATGTGTTCAGAGTGAGTTAAATTATATT
TTGAATTTTAAATAATTTTTAATTTTCTAGCAATCTACCAATGGATTGTGGAAGGACATAGTTGTCATCG
GAAGATCTAGCAAGCGTGTCCGTTGTCAATATGAAGAGACCAACGCTACCCCAACTCCACATGCTGATGG
ATCCCCATCTGCTCCACCAGGTCAACCACCAGCAGTTCCACCAGTCTTCAACCAGCCAAAGACTCCAAAT
GGAGCCAATGGAAATGGACCAACCTGCAACTGCAATGCTGATAACAAGTGCCCAGCTGGACCATCCGGAC
CAAAGGGAGTTCCAGGAGTTCCAGGACTCGACGGAGTTCCAGGACTTGACGGTGTTCCAGGAGTTGGAGC
TGATGATATCGCTCCACAACGCGAGTCTGTCGGATGCTTCACTTGCCCACAAGGACCAGTTGGACCACCA
GGAGCTCTTGGAAGACCAGGACCACGTGGACTTCCAGGACCAAGAGGACAAAATGGAAACCCAGGAAGAG
ATGGACAACCAGGACATCCAGGAGAGCAAGGATCATCCGGTCAAATCGGAAAGATCGGAGAGCCAGGACC
ACCAGGAGAGAAGGGACGCGACGCCGAGCATCCAATCGGAAGACCAGGACCAAAGGGACCAAGAGGAGAT
CAAGGACCAACAGGACCAGCTGGACAGAACGGTCTTCACGGACCACCAGGAGAGCCAGGAACCGTTGGAC
CAGAAGGACCATCTGGAAAGCAAGGACGTCAAGGACCAGACGGAACCCAGGGAGAGACTGGACCAGACGG
AAGACCAGGAAAGGATGCCGAGTACTGCCAGTGCCCAGACAAGTCTCCACCATCAGAGGCTGTCAACGCC
AACCGTGGATACAGAAATATCTAAATTGTTGGTGTTTTCTAATAAAATATTTGAGATTCAGTGAGACTTT
TTTCTTGGCGGCACAATAAAGTTTCCTCTTTTTGTTGGGTCACTCAACGAACACAATACAAATATTTGAG
CGCTCGCATTTTTCTCAACCTTTCGGGTTTAAAGCACTTCAAAATGGAATTGAAGAGAGATTGTGAAAGT
ACATCAGACAGAATCACATTTTGATAGCATTCACTTCACTCAGATGCAAACTTTTCAGTGACTATAAAAA
GTCATAAAATAATAACATTAAAAAAGCAAATAAATTAGCGAGAGAATTTTTTGACAAAAAGAAAGAAGAG
TGATAGAGAAGAAGGGAATGCTTGAAAGGATTTTGCATTTATCTTAATCACCGTCTTCGAGAAGACGAAC
CATGGCGCCAGTTTCAGAATCCAAGTTTCTAATATAGTTCATCACAATGTTGACGTTGGTCCAACCTCCG
GCTTGCATAATCTCTGGGATGGAAACTCCAGCGCGAGCCATGTCACGGGCAGCTCCGACACGGGCGGAAT
GTCCAGACCAAGCCAAGTAACGTTGTCCGGAATCATCCTTGGCTCCGTAGATGAGACGGTGGGTAGCTTC
GAAGATTCCTGAAAATTTATTTTCAGCTTATTCTTAGCTAATATGTTGTTTAAACTTACCTTCAAGAGCT
CGAGTCGAGAGTTGTGATGTTGCACTCGGGGCAGCAACTCCGTTCTTGCGAACACGACAGAACAGGTAGT
TGTTTGGATCATCGGCGACTCCGGAAACCGAAATCCAGCGCTCAACGAGCTTGGTAACTCCAAGGGAGAG
CGCTTTTTCGACTCCGGCAGTCGAGACCAGCGTTTTTGTACGTCCGATGTGGATGAGCATTCTTCCTCCG
TCTGTGCGACTAATATCCTTGACGCGAATGCGGGCAATTTCGGCGATACGGAGAAGTGTGTTGTAAGCAA
TTCCGAGGAAGGCGAGGTTTCGGATGTCCTGGCAACGATCGGAATTTTCCATAAGAGAACGGACCTGATC
GAAGTCGGTTCTGAAAATTTCGTCAAGTCTTAGGATTGAATACATTAATATTTAAACTTACCTTTCGAAG
GCGAGGGCTTGCTTGGCTCTCTCTCCAGCATCAACATTTTCCTTGCGGATACGTCTCATTACGAGAGATA
CGGCATTAGAATCTGATGGGCGTGGAAGTCCAGATCGGCGATGGAGCATATTGAGCTGTCCGAGATGTTG
TTGGATCGTCTTCACCGCCAATCCACGAGCTTGGAGGTAGAGCAAGTAGTCACGAACGTCTTCTGGCTCG
GCTGGGAACCACTTGCGGTTGTTAAGCTTGCACCAGGCAGCCCAAGAACGGCACACTGAGAGAAGCATCT
TCCAGGTGTGCTCGGAGAAGGCTTGTCTGTCACGGAACATATCCATGAGGTTCTTGCGAACTTCATCACT
TGTCGCGTCAACTGGAAGTGCTGGAAGATTTTGATGAACAGTGAGAAGATTTGACATATTTTCGAAGTTT
TTTAGATGCACTAGAACAAAGCGTGTTGGCTTCCTCTGAGCCCGCTTTCCTTATATACCCGCATTCTGCA
GCCTTACAGAATGTTCTAGAAGGTCCTAGATGCATTCGTTTGAAAATACTCCCGGTGGGTGCAAAGAGAC
GCAGACGGAAAATGTATCTGGGTCTCTTTATTGTGTACACTACTTTTCCATGTACCGAATGTGAGTCGCC
CTCCTTTTGCAACAAGCAGCTCGAATGTTCTAGAAAAAGGTGGAAAATAGTATAAATACCGTTGAAAATA
AATACCGAACAACATTTGCTCTAATTGTGAAATTAGAAATCTTCAAACTATAATCATGTCACTTTACCAC
TATTTCCGTCCAGCTCAACGTTCCGTTTTTGGTGATCATTTTTGCTTTCGTCGTAAATCTACACACGCGT
CTCTTCCGTGCGAGAGTCCAAGCCAGCAGCCAAATTCGTTGACTGAGTATTCAACGTTTATACGTTGTCG
GCAACGAGAAATAGGAAAATGCATCGGGAAATGTTCTTTTTTCGATTTTTTCCAAGGTTTTGACAAATTT
TACCACGAATTTTGCTATGTTTTCAATTAAAAAATATGTTATTCAACTGTTTCTATGAGGAAAATAAGGC
TTTGCATGTAATTTTCTTATTCAGCATAATTTTTAATTAATTTGAATTTTCTGTCCTAACGTTTATTTTG
TTTTCTTGGTTATGACTGATCTGAAATTAATTTTTGAATTTTAAGGTAATATGTCAGGCGGTGCCGCAAG
TTTGTACAAAAAAGCAGGCTCCATGAAAAAGCCTGAACTCACCGCGACGTCTGTCGAGAAGTTTCTGATC
GAAAAGTTCGACAGCGTCTCCGACCTGATGCAGCTCTCGGAGGGCGAAGAATCTCGTGCTTTCAGCTTCG
ATGTAGGAGGGCGTGGATATGTCCTGCGGGTAAATAGCTGCGCCGATGGTTTCTACAAAGATCGTTATGT
TTATCGGCACTTTGCATCGGCCGCGCTCCCGATTCCGGAAGTGCTTGACATTGGGGAATTCAGCGAGAGC
CTGACCTATTGCATCTCCCGCCGTGCACAGGGTGTCACGTTGCAAGACCTGCCTGAAACCGAACTGCCCG
CTGTTCTGCAGCCGGTCGCGGAGGCCATGGATGCGATCGCTGCGGCCGATCTTAGCCAGACGAGCGGGTT
CGGCCCATTCGGACCGCAAGGAATCGGTCAATACACTACATGGCGTGATTTCATATGCGCGATTGCTGAT
CCCCATGTGTATCACTGGCAAACTGTGATGGACGACACCGTCAGTGCGTCCGTCGCGCAGGCTCTCGATG
AGCTGATGCTTTGGGCCGAGGACTGCCCCGAAGTCCGGCACCTCGTGCACGCGGATTTCGGCTCCAACAA
TGTCCTGACGGACAATGGCCGCATAACAGCGGTCATTGACTGGAGCGAGGCGATGTTCGGGGATTCCCAA
TACGAGGTCGCCAACATCTTCTTCTGGAGGCCGTGGTTGGCTTGTATGGAGCAGCAGACGCGCTACTTCG
AGCGGAGGCATCCGGAGCTTGCAGGATCGCCGCGGCTCCGGGCGTATATGCTCCGCATTGGTCTTGACCA
ACTCTATCAGAGCTTGGTTGACGGCAATTTCGATGATGCAGCTTGGGCGCAGGGTCGATGCGACGCAATC
GTCCGATCCGGAGCCGGGACTGTCGGGCGTACACAAATCGCCCGCAGAAGCGCGGCCGTCTGGACCGATG
GCTGTGTAGAAGTACTCGCCGATAGTGGAAACCGACGCCCCAGCACTCGTCCGAGGGCAAAGGAATAGAC
CCAGCTTTCTTGTACAAAGTGGGTCCAATTACTCTTCAACATCCCTACATGCTCTTTCTCCCTGTGCTCC
CACCCCCTATTTTTGTTATTATCAAAAAACTTCTCTTAATTTCTTTGTTTTTTAGCTTCTTTTAAGTCAC
CTCTAACAATGAAATTGTGTAGATTCAAAAATAGAATTAATTCGTAATAAAAAGTCGAAAAAAATTGTGC
TCCCTCCCCCCATTAATAATAATTCTATCCCAAAATCTACACAATGTTCTGTGTACACTTCTTATGTTTT
TTACTTCTGATAAATTTTTTTGAAACATCATAGAAAAAACCGCACACAAAATACCTTATCATATGTTACG
TTTCAGTTTATGACCGCAATTTTTAATAACTTCGTATAATGTATACTATACGAAGTTATTTTCAGGGTGG
CGGCAGCGGAGGAGAGAATCTGTACTTTCAATCCGGATCCGGAGGTGGCGGGATGCCTAAAGATCCAGCC
AAACCTCCGGCCAAGGCACAAGTTGTGGGATGGCCACCGGTGAGATCATACCGGAAGAACGTGATGGTTT
CCTGCCAAAAATCAAGCGGTGGCCCGGAGGCGGCGGCGTTCGTGAAGGGTGGTGGCGGTTCTGGCTCAGG
ATCTGACTACAAAGACCATGACGGTGATTATAAAGATCATGATATCGATTACAAGGATGACGATGACAAG
ACGCGAAGAGCGCCATCCAGCTGATATCCCCTATAGTGAGTCGTATTACATGGTCATAGCTGTTTCCTGG
CAGCTCTGGCCCGTGTCTCAAAATCTCTGATGTTACATTGCACAAGATAAAAATATATCATCATGAACAA
TAAAACTGTCTGCTTACATAAACAGTAATACAAGGGGTGTTATGAGCCATATTCAACGGGAAACGTCGAG
GCCGCGATTAAATTCCAACATGGATGCTGATTTATATGGGTATAAATGGGCTCGCGATAATGTCGGGCAA
TCAGGTGCGACAATCTATCGCTTGTATGGGAAGCCCGATGCGCCAGAGTTGTTTCTGAAACATGGCAAAG
GTAGCGTTGCCAATGATGTTACAGATGAGATGGTCAGACTAAACTGGCTGACGGAATTTATGCCTCTTCC
GACCATCAAGCATTTTATCCGTACTCCTGATGATGCATGGTTACTCACCACTGCGATCCCCGGAAAAACA
GCATTCCAGGTATTAGAAGAATATCCTGATTCAGGTGAAAATATTGTTGATGCGCTGGCAGTGTTCCTGC
GCCGGTTGCATTCGATTCCTGTTTGTAATTGTCCTTTTAACAGCGATCGCGTATTTCGTCTCGCTCAGGC
GCAATCACGAATGAATAACGGTTTGGTTGATGCGAGTGATTTTGATGACGAGCGTAATGGCTGGCCTGTT
GAACAAGTCTGGAAAGAAATGCATAAACTTTTGCCATTCTCACCGGATTCAGTCGTCACTCATGGTGATT
TCTCACTTGATAACCTTATTTTTGACGAGGGGAAATTAATAGGTTGTATTGATGTTGGACGAGTCGGAAT
CGCAGACCGATACCAGGATCTTGCCATCCTATGGAACTGCCTCGGTGAGTTTTCTCCTTCATTACAGAAA
CGGCTTTTTCAAAAATATGGTATTGATAATCCTGATATGAATAAATTGCAGTTTCATTTGATGCTCGATG
AGTTTTTCTAATCAGAATTGGTTAATTGGTTGTAACACTGGCAGAGCATTACGCTGACTTGACGGGACGG
CGCAAGCTCATGACCAAAATCCCTTAACGTGAGTTACGCGTCGTTCCACTGAGCGTCAGACCCCGTAGAA
AAGATCAAAGGATCTTCTTGAGATCCTTTTTTTCTGCGCGTAATCTGCTGCTTGCAAACAAAAAAACCAC
CGCTACCAGCGGTGGTTTGTTTGCCGGATCAAGAGCTACCAACTCTTTTTCCGAAGGTAACTGGCTTCAG
CAGAGCGCAGATACCAAATACTGTTCTTCTAGTGTAGCCGTAGTTAGGCCACCACTTCAAGAACTCTGTA
GCACCGCCTACATACCTCGCTCTGCTAATCCTGTTACCAGTGGCTGCTGCCAGTGGCGATAAGTCGTGTC
TTACCGGGTTGGACTCAAGACGATAGTTACCGGATAAGGCGCAGCGGTCGGGCTGAACGGGGGGTTCGTG
CACACAGCCCAGCTTGGAGCGAACGACCTACACCGAACTGAGATACCTACAGCGTGAGCTATGAGAAAGC
GCCACGCTTCCCGAAGGGAGAAAGGCGGACAGGTATCCGGTAAGCGGCAGGGTCGGAACAGGAGAGCGCA
CGAGGGAGCTTCCAGGGGGAAACGCCTGGTATCTTTATAGTCCTGTCGGGTTTCGCCACCTCTGACTTGA
GCGTCGATTTTTGTGATGCTCGTCAGGGGGGCGGAGCCTATGGAAAAACGCCAGCAACGCGGCCTTTTTA
CGGTTCCTGGCCTTTTGCTGGCCTTTTGCTCACATGTTCT
Features (pLannotate 1.2.2; 22 found; start..end, strand, type, name):
      9..117     +  rep_origin     RSF ori (fragment): Plasmids containing the RSF 1030 origin of replication can be propagated in E. coli cells that contain additional plasmids with compatible origins.
    119..211     +  CDS            lacI (fragment): lac repressor; lacI; The lac repressor binds to the lac operator to inhibit transcription in E. coli. This inhibition can be relieved by adding lactose or isopropyl-β-D-thiogalactopyranoside (IPTG).
    266..293     -  terminator     rrnB T2 terminator: transcription terminator T2 from the E. coli rrnB gene
    425..468     +  terminator     rrnB T1 terminator: Escherichia coli rrnB; transcription terminator T1 from the E. coli rrnB gene
    515..551     -  CDS            lacZα (fragment): LacZα fragment of β-galactosidase; lacZ fragment
    588..605     +  CDS            Twin-Strep-tag (fragment): two Strep-Tag®II moieties connected by a linker for enhanced binding to Strep-Tactin®, an engineered form of streptavidin (Schmidt et al., 2013)
    676..1524    +  CDS            mScarlet-I: mScarlet-I is a basic (constitutively fluorescent) red fluorescent protein published in 2016, derived from synthetic construct. It is reported to be a rapidly-maturing monomer with moderate acid sensitivity.
   1536..1569    -  protein_bind   loxP511: Cre-mediated recombination occurs in the 8-bp core sequence (GTATACAT). loxP511 sites are compatible with each other, but incompatible with wild-type loxP sites. Cre recombinase
   2363..2509    +  CDS            sqt-1 (fragment): SQT1_CAEEL - Also known as rol-5. Protein inferred from homology: Swiss-Prot protein existence level 3. Nematode cuticles are composed largely of collagen-like proteins. The cuticle functions both as an exoskeleton and as a barrier to protect the worm from its environment. This is a collagen critical for organismal morphogenesis. Mutations in sqt-1 can lengthen, shorten, or helically twist the entire animal. From Caenorhabditis elegans.
   2542..3381    +  CDS            sqt-1 (fragment): SQT1_CAEEL - Also known as rol-5. Protein inferred from homology: Swiss-Prot protein existence level 3. Nematode cuticles are composed largely of collagen-like proteins. The cuticle functions both as an exoskeleton and as a barrier to protect the worm from its environment. This is a collagen critical for organismal morphogenesis. Mutations in sqt-1 can lengthen, shorten, or helically twist the entire animal. From Caenorhabditis elegans.
   3425..3748    -  terminator     tbb-2 terminator: tbb-2; transcription terminator for the C. elegans tubulin beta-2 gene
   3757..4887    -  CDS            cre: RECR_BPP1 - Experimental evidence at protein level: Swiss-Prot protein existence level 1. Catalyzes site-specific recombination between two 34-base- pair LOXP sites. Its role is to maintain the phage genome as a monomeric unit-copy plasmid in the lysogenic state. From Escherichia phage P1 (Bacteriophage P1).
   5236..5286    +  CDS            hsp-16.1 (fragment): HSP11_CAEEL - Also known as hsp16-1b. Experimental evidence at transcript level: Swiss-Prot protein existence level 2. From Caenorhabditis elegans.
   5667..5687    +  protein_bind   attB1: mutant version of attB; core recombination site for the Gateway® BP reaction BP Clonase™
   5693..6718    +  CDS            HygR: aminoglycoside phosphotransferase from E. coli; aph(4)-Ia; confers resistance to hygromycin
   6722..6742    -  protein_bind   attB2: mutant version of attB; core recombination site for the Gateway® BP reaction BP Clonase™
   7096..7129    -  protein_bind   loxP511: Cre-mediated recombination occurs in the 8-bp core sequence (GTATACAT). loxP511 sites are compatible with each other, but incompatible with wild-type loxP sites. Cre recombinase
   7196..7328    +  CDS            mini-AID (fragment): minimal degron from the auxin-responsive IAA17 protein of Arabidopsis thaliana (Kubota et al., 2013) acts as an auxin-inducible degron (AID) in the presence of TIR1
   7355..7420    +  CDS            3xFLAG: three tandem FLAG® epitope tags, followed by an enterokinase cleavage site
   7450..7468    -  promoter       T7 promoter: promoter for bacteriophage T7 RNA polymerase
   7602..8411    +  CDS            KanR: aminoglycoside phosphotransferase; aph(3')-Ia; confers resistance to kanamycin in bacteria or G418 (Geneticin®) in eukaryotes
   8558..9146    +  rep_origin     ori: high-copy-number ColE1/pMB1/pBR322/pUC origin of replication
