[The description below was written by a language model from this plasmid's Addgene catalogue record and pLannotate feature annotations shown in this document.]
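Description:
pJW1886 is a donor ("multi-cassette") plasmid for SapTrap assembly of CRISPR/Cas9 homology-directed repair templates in C. elegans. It is built by Gibson cloning in a pDONR221 backbone and is propagated in E. coli as a high-copy plasmid through a ColE1/pUC-type origin with kanamycin selection. The backbone also carries rrnB T1/T2 terminators. Small annotated fragments of lacI, lacZα, an RSF origin and a Twin-Strep-tag appear to be vector remnants or chance matches rather than functional parts. The depositor and sequencing-verified records are both 9,210 nt and carry essentially the same annotations, offset by two bases.

The roughly 7 kb insert encodes a modular knock-in tag: a 30-amino-acid linker followed by the red fluorescent protein mScarlet-I, then a self-excising cassette (SEC), then a TEV protease site, an auxin-inducible degron (annotated as a mini-AID fragment from Arabidopsis IAA17) and a 3xFLAG epitope. The SEC is flanked by two lox511-type sites, which recombine with each other but not with wild-type loxP. It contains a sqt-1 collagen sequence that serves as a visible morphological marker, a hygromycin resistance gene for drug selection of worms, and Cre recombinase with a tbb-2 terminator. An adjacent hsp-16.1 fragment suggests that Cre is under heat-shock control, although no promoter is explicitly annotated.

After integration at a target locus, hygromycin resistance and the sqt-1 phenotype identify knock-in animals. Cre expression then removes the cassette, leaving a continuous in-frame mScarlet-I::TEV::degron::3xFLAG fusion. This tag allows live imaging, epitope detection or purification, and auxin-triggered depletion of the tagged protein in strains expressing TIR1.
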