Addgene plasmid #154333: pJW1886
Purpose: Multi-cassette for SapTrap
Depositing lab: Jordan Ward. Depositing organization: University of California, Santa Cruz. Publication: An expanded auxin-inducible degron toolkit for Caenorhabditis elegans. Ashley GE, Duong T, Levenson MT, Martinez MAQ, Johnson LC, Hibshman JD, Saeger HN, Palmisano NJ, Doonan R, Martinez-Mendez R, Davidson BR, Zhang W, Ragle JM, Medwig-Kinney TN, Sirota SS, Goldstein B, Matus DQ, Dickinson DJ, Reiner DJ, Ward JD. Genetics. 2021 Mar 31;217(3). pii: 6104563. doi: 10.1093/genetics/iyab006. PubMed 33677541.
Backbone
  Vector backbone: pDONR221
  Backbone size w/o insert (bp): 2360
  Vector type: Worm Expression, Cre/Lox, CRISPR
  Selectable markers: Hygromycin
Growth in bacteria
  Bacterial resistance: Kanamycin, 50 μg/mL
  Growth temperature: 37°C
  Growth strain: DH5alpha
  Copy number: High Copy
Gene/Insert
  Gene/Insert name: 30aa linker::mScarlet-I^SEC (Lox511I)^TEV::degron::3xFLAG
  Species: C. elegans (nematode), Synthetic
  Insert size (bp): 6970
  Cloning method: Gibson Cloning
  Sequencing primers: 5′ M13 Forward (tgtaaaacgacggccagt); 3′ M13 Reverse (caggaaacagctatgaccatg)
Terms and licenses: Academic/Nonprofit Terms; Industry Terms: Not Available to Industry
How to cite: pJW1886 was a gift from Jordan Ward (Addgene plasmid # 154333 ; http://n2t.net/addgene:154333 ; RRID:Addgene_154333)
